>Addgene plasmid #67345 | pDONR221-SAR1-no stop | addgene partial sequence | sequence record 119321 | M13-Rev 5'-CAGGAAACAGCTATGACC-3'
CAGCTGGATGGCAAATAATGATTTTATTTTGACTGATAGTGACCTGTTCGTTGCAACAAATTGATAAGCA
ATGCTTTCTTATAATGCCAACTTTGTACAAGAAAGCTGGGTCGTCAATATACTGGGAGAGCCAGCGGAAA
CCCTCGCCGTAACCTTGCCTCTTGAGCACACTGCACATGAACACTTCCATGGGGCGAGCATTCAGCTCCT
TCAGGGTCACATTCCCCTTTCCTGTGGTCTGTCCATAAAGCCCAAATATCTCACGGAGTTTTTCTTCACT
GATTGCATCTGTTCTGTCAATTTTGTTACCCAAGATAAGGATTGGCACATTGGATATTGTTTCATCAGTC
ATTAAAGCATTAAGCTCAACTTTGGATTCCACGAGGCGAGAATGATCTGCACAGTCCACCAGAAAGACAA
TCCCATTAATTGCTGGGAGATAATTTTTCCAAACGCGACGTGCTTGCTCGTGCCCACCAAGATCAAAAGT
TGTAAAGGTCATTCCAGCAATTGTTAGCTCTTCTGATGTCGGATGTAGTGTTGGAACATGTTGGCCCAAT
CTGTCATCTTTGAGCATGTGAAGAAGAGTGGTTTTGCCTGCATTATCCAAACCTAAGAATACAAGTTTTC
CAGATTTCTTGTACAGTCCTAGGAACTGGAGCACACTGCTGAAGCCATTGTAGATCCACTCAAAGATGAA
AGACATGGTTCTATCTCCTTCTAAGCCTGCTTTTTTGTACAAAGTTGGCATTATAAAAAAAGCATTGCTC
ATCAATTTG
