[The description below was written by a language model from this plasmid's Addgene catalogue record.]
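Description:
pDONR221-SAR1-no stop is a Gateway entry clone built on the pDONR221 donor backbone, carrying the open reading frame of human SAR1 (Entrez gene SAR1A), a small GTPase of the ARF/ARL/SAR family. It is maintained in E. coli as a high-copy plasmid under kanamycin selection. Although the record lists the vector type as bacterial expression as well as Gateway entry vector, it also states that there is no promoter driving the insert, so the plasmid serves as a shuttle or storage form of the coding sequence rather than as an expression construct in its own right. No feature table is provided, so details such as the origin of replication and the exact positions of the recombination sites are not documented here. As a product of Gateway cloning into a pDONR vector, the insert would normally be flanked by attL sites, and the M13 forward and reverse primer sites listed for sequencing lie outside the insert.

The defining feature of this version is the omission of the native stop codon. When the SAR1 coding sequence is moved by LR recombination into a destination vector, translation can continue through the downstream recombination site into whatever C-terminal tag or fusion partner that vector supplies, such as an epitope tag or fluorescent protein. The choice of destination vector then determines the promoter, host and tag. The plasmid belongs to a toolbox of constructs for the expression or knockdown of human ARF family GTPases, and its typical use is as the starting point for generating C-terminally tagged SAR1 expression constructs.
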