Addgene plasmid #67345: pDONR221-SAR1-no stop
Purpose: hSar1 without stop codon in Gateway Entry vector
Depositing lab: Richard Kahn. Depositing organization: Emory University. Publication: Tool box: Plasmids for the expression or knockdown of human ARF Family GTPases (ARF/ARL/SAR) and their co-expression in bacteria with N-myristoyltransferases. Kerr SC, Kahn RA. Cell Logist. 2015 Sep 21;5(3):e1090523. doi: 10.1080/21592799.2015.1090523. eCollection 2015 Jul-Sep. PubMed 27057421.
Backbone
  Vector backbone: pDONR221
  Backbone manufacturer: Life Technologies
  Vector type: Bacterial Expression ; Gateway Entry vector
Growth in bacteria
  Bacterial resistance: Kanamycin, 50 μg/mL
  Growth temperature: 37°C
  Growth strain: DH5alpha
  Copy number: High Copy
Gene/Insert
  Gene/Insert name: SAR1 (alt name: pRK20n-221)
  Species: H. sapiens (human)
  Entrez Gene: SAR1A (a.k.a. SAR1, SARA1, Sara, masra2)
  Promoter: None
  Cloning method: Gateway Cloning
  Sequencing primers: 5′ M13-Fwd; 3′ M13-Rev
Terms and licenses: Academic/Nonprofit Terms; Industry Terms: Not Available to Industry
How to cite: pDONR221-SAR1-no stop was a gift from Richard Kahn (Addgene plasmid # 67345 ; http://n2t.net/addgene:67345 ; RRID:Addgene_67345)
